Addgene plasmid #142750: TFORF1200
Purpose: Lentiviral vector for overexpressing transcription factor ORFs with unique 24-bp barcodes. Barcodes facilitate identification of transcription factors in pooled screens.
Depositing lab: Feng Zhang. Depositing organization: Broad Institute. Publication: A transcription factor atlas of directed differentiation. Joung J, Ma S, Tay T, Geiger-Schuller KR, Kirchgatterer PC, Verdine VK, Guo B, Arias-Garcia MA, Allen WE, Singh A, Kuksenko O, Abudayyeh OO, Gootenberg JS, Fu Z, Macrae RK, Buenrostro JD, Regev A, Zhang F. Cell. 2023 Jan 5;186(1):209-229.e26. doi: 10.1016/j.cell.2022.11.026. PubMed 36608654.
Backbone
  Vector backbone: pLX_TRC317
  Backbone manufacturer: Broad Institute Genetic Perturbation Platform
  Backbone size w/o insert (bp): 8264
  Vector type: Mammalian Expression, Lentiviral
  Selectable markers: Puromycin
Growth in bacteria
  Bacterial resistance: Ampicillin, 100 μg/mL
  Growth temperature: 37°C
  Growth strain: NEB Stable
  Copy number: High Copy
Gene/Insert
  Gene/Insert name: SETDB1
  Species: H. sapiens (human)
  Insert size (bp): 1295
  Entrez Gene: SETDB1 (a.k.a. ESET, H3-K9-HMTase4, KG1T, KMT1E, TDRD21)
  Promoter: EF1a
  Cloning method: Unknown
  Sequencing primers: 5′ GGGTGGAGACTGAAGTTAGGCCAG; 3′ CACATAGCGTAAAAGGAGCAACATAG
Terms and licenses: Academic/Nonprofit Terms; Industry Terms: Not Available to Industry
Depositor comments: NM_001243491,XM_017002955,ENST00000368962 . The transcription factor ORF portion of this plasmid was synthesized by Genewiz. Please test multiple small colonies in case of plasmid recombination. To make this collection available in a timely manner, a portion of this collection was not fully sequenced by Addgene. If an Addgene verified full plasmid sequence is not available, please contact us prior to placing an order to request the full sequence.
How to cite: TFORF1200 was a gift from Feng Zhang (Addgene plasmid # 142750 ; http://n2t.net/addgene:142750 ; RRID:Addgene_142750)
