[The description below was written by a language model from this plasmid's Addgene catalogue record and pLannotate feature annotations shown in this document.]
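Description:
TFORF1200 is a lentiviral mammalian expression plasmid built on the pLX_TRC317 backbone, one member of a barcoded library of transcription factor open reading frames. It is propagated in E. coli through a high-copy ColE1/pUC-type origin with ampicillin selection (AmpR under its own bla promoter). It also retains an f1 origin and remnants of a cloning-vector lac region flanked by T7 and T3 promoters. The depositor notes that the plasmid may recombine, a known tendency of LTR-containing vectors.

The viral portion follows a third-generation, self-inactivating design. An RSV promoter drives a truncated HIV-1 5' LTR, followed by the Ψ packaging signal with a gag fragment, the Rev response element for Rev-dependent export of the genomic RNA, and a cPPT/CTS element, ending in a ΔU3 3' LTR and an SV40 polyadenylation signal.

Within the transfer cassette, SV40 early promoter sequences sit upstream of the puromycin N-acetyltransferase gene, which allows selection of transduced cells. The strong constitutive EF-1α promoter drives the human SETDB1 insert, and a downstream WPRE enhances transcript expression. The insert is listed as about 1.3 kb and is annotated as a fragment of the SETDB1 protein, which suggests a short isoform matching the listed transcript accessions rather than the full-length methyltransferase.

The catalogue describes a unique 24-bp barcode linked to each ORF, but the feature table does not annotate it, so its position cannot be stated from this record. A short U6 promoter fragment between the ORF and WPRE appears to be a backbone remnant.

The construct is intended for overexpressing SETDB1 in mammalian cells, particularly in pooled screens where barcode sequencing identifies the ORF each cell carries, as in directed differentiation studies.
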