Features (pLannotate 1.2.2; 31 found; start..end, strand, type, name):
      5..231     +  promoter       RSV promoter: Rous sarcoma virus enhancer/promoter
    232..412     +  LTR            5' LTR (truncated): truncated 5' long terminal repeat (LTR) from HIV-1
    459..584     +  misc_feature   HIV-1 Ψ: packaging signal of human immunodeficiency virus type 1
    568..931     +  CDS            HIV-1 gag (fragment): gag protein from human immunodeficiency virus 1; gag
   1077..1310    +  misc_feature   RRE: The Rev response element (RRE) of HIV-1 allows for Rev-dependent mRNA export from the nucleus to the cytoplasm.
   1687..1713    +  CDS            Rev (fragment): human immunodeficiency virus 1 (HIV-1) Rev protein; rev; enhances nuclear export of unspliced and incompletely spliced viral mRNAs
   1720..1743    +  promoter       SV40 promoter (fragment): SV40 early promoter
   1744..1815    +  promoter       SV40 promoter (fragment): SV40 enhancer and early promoter
   1839..1974    +  rep_origin     SV40 ori: SV40 origin of replication
   2020..2616    +  CDS            PuroR (fragment): puromycin N-acetyltransferase; pac from Streptomyces; confers resistance to puromycin
   2665..2782    +  misc_feature   cPPT/CTS: central polypurine tract and central termination sequence of HIV-1
   2847..2913    +  CDS            small t antigen (fragment): SV40 (simian virus 40) small t antigen
   2920..4098    +  promoter       EF-1α promoter: strong constitutive promoter for human elongation factor EF-1α
   4115..5254    +  CDS            SETDB1 (fragment): SETB1_HUMAN - Also known as ESET From Homo sapiens (Human).
   5321..5374    +  promoter       U6 promoter (fragment): RNA polymerase III promoter for human U6 snRNA
   5416..6004    +  misc_feature   WPRE: woodchuck hepatitis virus posttranscriptional regulatory element
   6055..6074    +  misc_feature   cPPT/CTS (fragment): central polypurine tract and central termination sequence of HIV-1
   6076..6309    +  LTR            3' LTR (ΔU3): self-inactivating 3' long terminal repeat (LTR) from HIV-1
   6387..6508    +  polyA_signal   SV40 poly(A) signal: SV40 polyadenylation signal
   6548..6683    +  rep_origin     SV40 ori: SV40 origin of replication
   6704..6722    -  promoter       T7 promoter: promoter for bacteriophage T7 RNA polymerase
   6730..6885    +  CDS            lacZα (fragment): LacZα fragment of β-galactosidase; lacZ fragment
   6890..7318    +  rep_origin     f1 ori (sequence partly withheld): f1 bacteriophage origin of replication; arrow indicates direction of (+) strand synthesis
   7371..7475    +  promoter       AmpR promoter: bla
   7476..8336    +  CDS            AmpR: β-lactamase; bla; confers resistance to ampicillin, carbenicillin, and related antibiotics
   8507..9095    +  rep_origin     ori: high-copy-number ColE1/pMB1/pBR322/pUC origin of replication
   9278..9370    +  CDS            lacI (fragment): lac repressor; lacI; The lac repressor binds to the lac operator to inhibit transcription in E. coli. This inhibition can be relieved by adding lactose or isopropyl-β-D-thiogalactopyranoside (IPTG).
   9383..9404    +  protein_bind   CAP binding site: CAP binding activates transcription in the presence of cAMP. E. coli catabolite activator protein
   9419..9449    +  promoter       lac promoter: promoter for the E. coli lac operon
   9457..9473    +  protein_bind   lac operator: The lac repressor binds to the lac operator to inhibit transcription in E. coli. This inhibition can be relieved by adding lactose or isopropyl-β-D-thiogalactopyranoside (IPTG). lac repressor encoded by lacI
   9518..9536    +  promoter       T3 promoter: promoter for bacteriophage T3 RNA polymerase
>Addgene plasmid #142750 | TFORF1200 | addgene full sequence | sequence record 395823 | Addgene NGS Result
TTAATGTAGTCTTATGCAATACTCTTGTAGTCTTGCAACATGGTAACGATGAGTTAGCAACATGCCTTAC
AAGGAGAGAAAAAGCACCGTGCATGCCGATTGGTGGAAGTAAGGTGGTACGATCGTGCCTTATTAGGAAG
GCAACAGACGGGTCTGACATGGATTGGACGAACCACTGAATTGCCGCATTGCAGAGATATTGTATTTAAG
TGCCTAGCTCGATACATAAACGGGTCTCTCTGGTTAGACCAGATCTGAGCCTGGGAGCTCTCTGGCTAAC
TAGGGAACCCACTGCTTAAGCCTCAATAAAGCTTGCCTTGAGTGCTTCAAGTAGTGTGTGCCCGTCTGTT
GTGTGACTCTGGTAACTAGAGATCCCTCAGACCCTTTTAGTCAGTGTGGAAAATCTCTAGCAGTGGCGCC
CGAACAGGGACTTGAAAGCGAAAGGGAAACCAGAGGAGCTCTCTCGACGCAGGACTCGGCTTGCTGAAGC
GCGCACGGCAAGAGGCGAGGGGCGGCGACTGGTGAGTACGCCAAAAATTTTGACTAGCGGAGGCTAGAAG
GAGAGAGATGGGTGCGAGAGCGTCAGTATTAAGCGGGGGAGAATTAGATCGCGATGGGAAAAAATTCGGT
TAAGGCCAGGGGGAAAGAAAAAATATAAATTAAAACATATAGTATGGGCAAGCAGGGAGCTAGAACGATT
CGCAGTTAATCCTGGCCTGTTAGAAACATCAGAAGGCTGTAGACAAATACTGGGACAGCTACAACCATCC
CTTCAGACAGGATCAGAAGAACTTAGATCATTATATAATACAGTAGCAACCCTCTATTGTGTGCATCAAA
GGATAGAGATAAAAGACACCAAGGAAGCTTTAGACAAGATAGAGGAAGAGCAAAACAAAAGTAAGACCAC
CGCACAGCAAGCGGCCGCTGATCTTCAGACCTGGAGGAGGAGATATGAGGGACAATTGGAGAAGTGAATT
ATATAAATATAAAGTAGTAAAAATTGAACCATTAGGAGTAGCACCCACCAAGGCAAAGAGAAGAGTGGTG
CAGAGAGAAAAAAGAGCAGTGGGAATAGGAGCTTTGTTCCTTGGGTTCTTGGGAGCAGCAGGAAGCACTA
TGGGCGCAGCGTCAATGACGCTGACGGTACAGGCCAGACAATTATTGTCTGGTATAGTGCAGCAGCAGAA
CAATTTGCTGAGGGCTATTGAGGCGCAACAGCATCTGTTGCAACTCACAGTCTGGGGCATCAAGCAGCTC
CAGGCAAGAATCCTGGCTGTGGAAAGATACCTAAAGGATCAACAGCTCCTGGGGATTTGGGGTTGCTCTG
GAAAACTCATTTGCACCACTGCTGTGCCTTGGAATGCTAGTTGGAGTAATAAATCTCTGGAACAGATTTG
GAATCACACGACCTGGATGGAGTGGGACAGAGAAATTAACAATTACACAAGCTTAATACACTCCTTAATT
GAAGAATCGCAAAACCAGCAAGAAAAGAATGAACAAGAATTATTGGAATTAGATAAATGGGCAAGTTTGT
GGAATTGGTTTAACATAACAAATTGGCTGTGGTATATAAAATTATTCATAATGATAGTAGGAGGCTTGGT
AGGTTTAAGAATAGTTTTTGCTGTACTTTCTATAGTGAATAGAGTTAGGCAGGGATATTCACCATTATCG
TTTCAGACCCACCTCCCAACCCCGAGGGGACCCATGCATTGCATCTCAATTAGTCAGCAACCAGGTGTGG
AAAGTCCCCAGGCTCCCCAGCAGGCAGAAGTATGCAAAGCATGCGTCTCAATTAGTCAGCAACCATAGTC
CCGCCCCTAACTCCGCCCATCCCGCCCCTAACTCCGCCCAGTTCCGCCCATTCTCCGCCCCATGGCTGAC
TAATTTTTTTTATTTATGCAGAGGCCGAGGCCGCCTCGGCCTCTGAGCTATTCCAGAAGTAGTGAGGAGG
CTTTTTTGGAGGCCTAGGCTTTTGCAAAAAGCTTTCTAGAGGTACCACCGGAGCTTACCATGACCGAGTA
CAAGCCCACGGTGCGCCTCGCCACCCGCGACGACGTCCCCAGGGCCGTACGCACCCTCGCCGCCGCGTTC
GCCGACTACCCCGCCACGCGCCACACCGTCGATCCGGACCGCCACATCGAGCGGGTCACCGAGCTGCAAG
AACTCTTCCTCACGCGCGTCGGGCTCGACATCGGCAAGGTGTGGGTCGCGGACGACGGCGCCGCCGTGGC
GGTCTGGACCACGCCGGAGAGCGTCGAAGCGGGGGCGGTGTTCGCCGAGATCGGCCCGCGCATGGCCGAG
TTGAGCGGTTCCCGGCTGGCCGCGCAGCAACAGATGGAAGGCCTCCTGGCGCCGCACCGGCCCAAGGAGC
CCGCGTGGTTCCTGGCCACCGTCGGCGTCTCGCCCGACCACCAGGGCAAGGGTCTGGGCAGCGCCGTCGT
GCTCCCCGGAGTGGAGGCGGCCGAGCGCGCCGGGGTGCCCGCCTTCCTGGAGACCTCCGCGCCCCGCAAC
CTCCCCTTCTACGAGCGGCTCGGCTTCACCGTCACCGCCGACGTCGAGGTGCCCGAAGGACCGCGCACCT
GGTGCATGACCCGCAAGCCCGGTGCCAGTTAACGAATTCTAGATCTTGAGACAAATGGCAGTATTCATCC
ACAATTTTAAAAGAAAAGGGGGGATTGGGGGGTACAGTGCAGGGGAAAGAATAGTAGACATAATAGCAAC
AGACATACAAACTAAAGAATTACAAAAACAAATTACAAAAATTCAAAATTTTCGGGTTTATTACAGGGAC
AGCAGAGATCCACTTTGGCGCCGGCTCGAGGCCTGCAGGTGCAAAGATGGATAAAGTTTTAAACAGAGAG
GAATCTTTGCAGCTAATGGACCTTCTAGGTCTTGAAAGGAGTGGGAATTGGCTCCGGTGCCCGTCAGTGG
GCAGAGCGCACATCGCCCACAGTCCCCGAGAAGTTGGGGGGAGGGGTCGGCAATTGAACCGGTGCCTAGA
GAAGGTGGCGCGGGGTAAACTGGGAAAGTGATGTCGTGTACTGGCTCCGCCTTTTTCCCGAGGGTGGGGG
AGAACCGTATATAAGTGCAGTAGTCGCCGTGAACGTTCTTTTTCGCAACGGGTTTGCCGCCAGAACACAG
GTAAGTGCCGTGTGTGGTTCCCGCGGGCCTGGCCTCTTTACGGGTTATGGCCCTTGCGTGCCTTGAATTA
CTTCCACCTGGCTGCAGTACGTGATTCTTGATCCCGAGCTTCGGGTTGGAAGTGGGTGGGAGAGTTCGAG
GCCTTGCGCTTAAGGAGCCCCTTCGCCTCGTGCTTGAGTTGAGGCCTGGCCTGGGCGCTGGGGCCGCCGC
GTGCGAATCTGGTGGCACCTTCGCGCCTGTCTCGCTGCTTTCGATAAGTCTCTAGCCATTTAAAATTTTT
GATGACCTGCTGCGACGCTTTTTTTCTGGCAAGATAGTCTTGTAAATGCGGGCCAAGATCTGCACACTGG
TATTTCGGTTTTTGGGGCCGCGGGCGGCGACGGGGCCCGTGCGTCCCAGCGCACATGTTCGGCGAGGCGG
GGCCTGCGAGCGCGGCCACCGAGAATCGGACGGGGGTAGTCTCAAGCTGGCCGGCCTGCTCTGGTGCCTG
GCCTCGCGCCGCCGTGTATCGCCCCGCCCTGGGCGGCAAGGCTGGCCCGGTCGGCACCAGTTGCGTGAGC
GGAAAGATGGCCGCTTCCCGGCCCTGCTGCAGGGAGCTCAAAATGGAGGACGCGGCGCTCGGGAGAGCGG
GCGGGTGAGTCACCCACACAAAGGAAAAGGGCCTTTCCGTCCTCAGCCGTCGCTTCATGTGACTCCACGG
AGTACCGGGCGCCGTCCAGGCACCTCGATTAGTTCTCGAGCTTTTGGAGTACGTCGTCTTTAGGTTGGGG
GGAGGGGTTTTATGCGATGGAGTTTCCCCACACTGAGTGGGTGGAGACTGAAGTTAGGCCAGCTTGGCAC
TTGATGTAATTCTCCTTGGAATTTGCCCTTTTTGAGTTTGGATCTTGGTTCATTCTCAAGCCTCAGACAG
TGGTTCAAAGTTTTTTTCTTCCATTTCAGGTGTCGTGAGGCTAGCACCGCCACCATGTCTTCCCTTCCTG
GGTGCATTGGTTTGGATGCAGCAACAGCTACAGTGGAGTCTGAAGAGATTGCAGAGCTGCAACAGGCAGT
GGTTGAGGAACTGGGTATCTCTATGGAGGAACTTCGGCATTTCATCGATGAGGAACTGGAGAAGATGGAT
TGTGTACAGCAACGCAAGAAGCAGCTAGCAGAGTTAGAGACATGGGTAATACAGAAAGAATCTGAGGTGG
CTCACGTTGACCAACTCTTTGATGATGCATCCAGGGCAGTGACTAATTGTGAGTCTTTGGTGAAGGACTT
CTACTCCAAGCTGGGACTACAATACCGGGACAGTAGCTCTGAGGACGAATCTTCCCGGCCTACAGAAATA
ATTGAGATTCCTGATGAAGATGATGATGTCCTCAGTATTGATTCAGGTGATGCTGGGAGCAGAACTCCAA
AAGACCAGAAGCTCCGTGAAGCTATGGCTGCCTTAAGAAAGTCAGCTCAAGATGTTCAGAAGTTCATGGA
TGCTGTCAACAAGAAGAGCAGTTCCCAGGATCTGCATAAAGGAACCTTGAGTCAGATGTCTGGAGAACTA
AGCAAAGATGGTGACCTGATAGTCAGCATGCGAATTCTGGGCAAGAAGAGAACTAAGACTTGGCACAAAG
GCACCCTTATTGCCATCCAGACAGTTGGGCCAGGGAAGAAATACAAGGTGAAATTTGACAACAAAGGAAA
GAGTCTACTGTCGGGGAACCATATTGCCTATGATTACCACCCTCCTGCTGACAAGCTGTATGTGGGCAGT
CGGGTGGTCGCCAAATACAAAGATGGGAATCAGGTCTGGCTCTATGCTGGCATTGTAGCTGAGACACCAA
ACGTCAAAAACAAGCTCAGGTTTCTCATTTTCTTTGATGATGGCTATGCTTCCTATGTCACACAGTCGGA
ACTGTATCCCATTTGCCGGCCACTGAAAAAGACTTGGGAGGACATAGAAGACATCTCCTGCCGTGACTTC
ATAGAGGAGTATGTCACTGCCTACCCCAACCGCCCCATGGTACTGCTCAAGAGTGGCCAGCTTATCAAGA
CTGAGTGGGAAGGCACGTGGTGGAAGTCCCGAGTTGAGGAGGTGGATGGCAGCCTAGTCAGGATCCTCTT
CCTGGTACTGTTCTTCTCTACAATTTTGGAGGCAGAGGTTGGTGGGGGGGGAACTTAGTAATGAACTAGT
CCGTAACTTGAAAGTATTTCGATTTCTTGGCTTTATATATCTTGTGGAAAGGACGATATATACCGGTCCT
CGATTTACAAACGCGTTAAGTCGACAATCAACCTCTGGATTACAAAATTTGTGAAAGATTGACTGGTATT
CTTAACTATGTTGCTCCTTTTACGCTATGTGGATACGCTGCTTTAATGCCTTTGTATCATGCTATTGCTT
CCCGTATGGCTTTCATTTTCTCCTCCTTGTATAAATCCTGGTTGCTGTCTCTTTATGAGGAGTTGTGGCC
CGTTGTCAGGCAACGTGGCGTGGTGTGCACTGTGTTTGCTGACGCAACCCCCACTGGTTGGGGCATTGCC
ACCACCTGTCAGCTCCTTTCCGGGACTTTCGCTTTCCCCCTCCCTATTGCCACGGCGGAACTCATCGCCG
CCTGCCTTGCCCGCTGCTGGACAGGGGCTCGGCTGTTGGGCACTGACAATTCCGTGGTGTTGTCGGGGAA
ATCATCGTCCTTTCCTTGGCTGCTCGCCTGTGTTGCCACCTGGATTCTGCGCGGGACGTCCTTCTGCTAC
GTCCCTTCGGCCCTCAATCCAGCGGACCTTCCTTCCCGCGGCCTGCTGCCGGCTCTGCGGCCTCTTCCGC
GTCTTCGCCTTCGCCCTCAGACGAGTCGGATCTCCCTTTGGGCCGCCTCCCCGCGTCGACTTTAAGACCA
ATGACTTACAAGGCAGCTGTAGATCTTAGCCACTTTTTAAAAGAAAAGGGGGGACTGGAAGGGCTAATTC
ACTCCCAACGAAGACAAGATCTGCTTTTTGCTTGTACTGGGTCTCTCTGGTTAGACCAGATCTGAGCCTG
GGAGCTCTCTGGCTAACTAGGGAACCCACTGCTTAAGCCTCAATAAAGCTTGCCTTGAGTGCTTCAAGTA
GTGTGTGCCCGTCTGTTGTGTGACTCTGGTAACTAGAGATCCCTCAGACCCTTTTAGTCAGTGTGGAAAA
TCTCTAGCAGTACGTATAGTAGTTCATGTCATCTTATTATTCAGTATTTATAACTTGCAAAGAAATGAAT
ATCAGAGAGTGAGAGGAACTTGTTTATTGCAGCTTATAATGGTTACAAATAAAGCAATAGCATCACAAAT
TTCACAAATAAAGCATTTTTTTCACTGCATTCTAGTTGTGGTTTGTCCAAACTCATCAATGTATCTTATC
ATGTCTGGCTCTAGCTATCCCGCCCCTAACTCCGCCCATCCCGCCCCTAACTCCGCCCAGTTCCGCCCAT
TCTCCGCCCCATGGCTGACTAATTTTTTTTATTTATGCAGAGGCCGAGGCCGCCTCGGCCTCTGAGCTAT
TCCAGAAGTAGTGAGGAGGCTTTTTTGGAGGCCTAGGGACGTACCCAATTCGCCCTATAGTGAGTCGTAT
TACGCGCGCTCACTGGCCGTCGTTTTACAACGTCGTGACTGGGAAAACCCTGGCGTTACCCAACTTAATC
GCCTTGCAGCACATCCCCCTTTCGCCAGCTGGCGTAATAGCGAAGAGGCCCGCACCGATCGCCCTTCCCA
ACAGTTGCGCAGCCTGAATGGCGAATGGG
[124 nt withheld, positions 6890-7013]
C
[91 nt withheld, positions 7015-7105]
A
[49 nt withheld, positions 7107-7155]
CCTTTGACGTTGGAGTCCACGTTCTTT
[37 nt withheld, positions 7183-7219]
ACCCTATCTCGGTCTATTCTTTTGATTTATAAGGGATTTTGCCGATTTCGGCCTATTGGTTAAAAAATGA
GCTGATTTAACAAAAATTTAACGCGAATTTTAACAAAATATTAACGCTTACAATTTAGGTGGCACTTTTC
GGGGAAATGTGCGCGGAACCCCTATTTGTTTATTTTTCTAAATACATTCAAATATGTATCCGCTCATGAG
ACAATAACCCTGATAAATGCTTCAATAATATTGAAAAAGGAAGAGTATGAGTATTCAACATTTCCGTGTC
GCCCTTATTCCCTTTTTTGCGGCATTTTGCCTTCCTGTTTTTGCTCACCCAGAAACGCTGGTGAAAGTAA
AAGATGCTGAAGATCAGTTGGGTGCACGAGTGGGTTACATCGAACTGGATCTCAACAGCGGTAAGATCCT
TGAGAGTTTTCGCCCCGAAGAACGTTTTCCAATGATGAGCACTTTTAAAGTTCTGCTATGTGGCGCGGTA
TTATCCCGTATTGACGCCGGGCAAGAGCAACTCGGTCGCCGCATACACTATTCTCAGAATGACTTGGTTG
AGTACTCACCAGTCACAGAAAAGCATCTTACGGATGGCATGACAGTAAGAGAATTATGCAGTGCTGCCAT
AACCATGAGTGATAACACTGCGGCCAACTTACTTCTGACAACGATCGGAGGACCGAAGGAGCTAACCGCT
TTTTTGCACAACATGGGGGATCATGTAACTCGCCTTGATCGTTGGGAACCGGAGCTGAATGAAGCCATAC
CAAACGACGAGCGTGACACCACGATGCCTGTAGCAATGGCAACAACGTTGCGCAAACTATTAACTGGCGA
ACTACTTACTCTAGCTTCCCGGCAACAATTAATAGACTGGATGGAGGCGGATAAAGTTGCAGGACCACTT
CTGCGCTCGGCCCTTCCGGCTGGCTGGTTTATTGCTGATAAATCTGGAGCCGGTGAGCGTGGGTCTCGCG
GTATCATTGCAGCACTGGGGCCAGATGGTAAGCCCTCCCGTATCGTAGTTATCTACACGACGGGGAGTCA
GGCAACTATGGATGAACGAAATAGACAGATCGCTGAGATAGGTGCCTCACTGATTAAGCATTGGTAACTG
TCAGACCAAGTTTACTCATATATACTTTAGATTGATTTAAAACTTCATTTTTAATTTAAAAGGATCTAGG
TGAAGATCCTTTTTGATAATCTCATGACCAAAATCCCTTAACGTGAGTTTTCGTTCCACTGAGCGTCAGA
CCCCGTAGAAAAGATCAAAGGATCTTCTTGAGATCCTTTTTTTCTGCGCGTAATCTGCTGCTTGCAAACA
AAAAAACCACCGCTACCAGCGGTGGTTTGTTTGCCGGATCAAGAGCTACCAACTCTTTTTCCGAAGGTAA
CTGGCTTCAGCAGAGCGCAGATACCAAATACTGTTCTTCTAGTGTAGCCGTAGTTAGGCCACCACTTCAA
GAACTCTGTAGCACCGCCTACATACCTCGCTCTGCTAATCCTGTTACCAGTGGCTGCTGCCAGTGGCGAT
AAGTCGTGTCTTACCGGGTTGGACTCAAGACGATAGTTACCGGATAAGGCGCAGCGGTCGGGCTGAACGG
GGGGTTCGTGCACACAGCCCAGCTTGGAGCGAACGACCTACACCGAACTGAGATACCTACAGCGTGAGCT
ATGAGAAAGCGCCACGCTTCCCGAAGGGAGAAAGGCGGACAGGTATCCGGTAAGCGGCAGGGTCGGAACA
GGAGAGCGCACGAGGGAGCTTCCAGGGGGAAACGCCTGGTATCTTTATAGTCCTGTCGGGTTTCGCCACC
TCTGACTTGAGCGTCGATTTTTGTGATGCTCGTCAGGGGGGCGGAGCCTATGGAAAAACGCCAGCAACGC
GGCCTTTTTACGGTTCCTGGCCTTTTGCTGGCCTTTTGCTCACATGTTCTTTCCTGCGTTATCCCCTGAT
TCTGTGGATAACCGTATTACCGCCTTTGAGTGAGCTGATACCGCTCGCCGCAGCCGAACGACCGAGCGCA
GCGAGTCAGTGAGCGAGGAAGCGGAAGAGCGCCCAATACGCAAACCGCCTCTCCCCGCGCGTTGGCCGAT
TCATTAATGCAGCTGGCACGACAGGTTTCCCGACTGGAAAGCGGGCAGTGAGCGCAACGCAATTAATGTG
AGTTAGCTCACTCATTAGGCACCCCAGGCTTTACACTTTATGCTTCCGGCTCGTATGTTGTGTGGAATTG
TGAGCGGATAACAATTTCACACAGGAAACAGCTATGACCATGATTACGCCAAGCGCGCAATTAACCCTCA
CTAAAGGGAACAAAAGCTGGAGCTGCAAGC
