>Addgene plasmid #142750 | TFORF1200 | depositor partial sequence | sequence record 280388 | Insert
ACCGCCACCATGTCTTCCCTTCCTGGGTGCATTGGTTTGGATGCAGCAACAGCTACAGTGGAGTCTGAAG
AGATTGCAGAGCTGCAACAGGCAGTGGTTGAGGAACTGGGTATCTCTATGGAGGAACTTCGGCATTTCAT
CGATGAGGAACTGGAGAAGATGGATTGTGTACAGCAACGCAAGAAGCAGCTAGCAGAGTTAGAGACATGG
GTAATACAGAAAGAATCTGAGGTGGCTCACGTTGACCAACTCTTTGATGATGCATCCAGGGCAGTGACTA
ATTGTGAGTCTTTGGTGAAGGACTTCTACTCCAAGCTGGGACTACAATACCGGGACAGTAGCTCTGAGGA
CGAATCTTCCCGGCCTACAGAAATAATTGAGATTCCTGATGAAGATGATGATGTCCTCAGTATTGATTCA
GGTGATGCTGGGAGCAGAACTCCAAAAGACCAGAAGCTCCGTGAAGCTATGGCTGCCTTAAGAAAGTCAG
CTCAAGATGTTCAGAAGTTCATGGATGCTGTCAACAAGAAGAGCAGTTCCCAGGATCTGCATAAAGGAAC
CTTGAGTCAGATGTCTGGAGAACTAAGCAAAGATGGTGACCTGATAGTCAGCATGCGAATTCTGGGCAAG
AAGAGAACTAAGACTTGGCACAAAGGCACCCTTATTGCCATCCAGACAGTTGGGCCAGGGAAGAAATACA
AGGTGAAATTTGACAACAAAGGAAAGAGTCTACTGTCGGGGAACCATATTGCCTATGATTACCACCCTCC
TGCTGACAAGCTGTATGTGGGCAGTCGGGTGGTCGCCAAATACAAAGATGGGAATCAGGTCTGGCTCTAT
GCTGGCATTGTAGCTGAGACACCAAACGTCAAAAACAAGCTCAGGTTTCTCATTTTCTTTGATGATGGCT
ATGCTTCCTATGTCACACAGTCGGAACTGTATCCCATTTGCCGGCCACTGAAAAAGACTTGGGAGGACAT
AGAAGACATCTCCTGCCGTGACTTCATAGAGGAGTATGTCACTGCCTACCCCAACCGCCCCATGGTACTG
CTCAAGAGTGGCCAGCTTATCAAGACTGAGTGGGAAGGCACGTGGTGGAAGTCCCGAGTTGAGGAGGTGG
ATGGCAGCCTAGTCAGGATCCTCTTCCTGGTACTGTTCTTCTCTACAATTTTGGAGGCAGAGGTTGGTGG
GGGGGGAACTTAGTAATGAACTAGTCCGTAACTTGAAAGTATTTCGATTTCTTGGCTTTATATATCTTGT
GGAAAGGACGATATATACCGGTCCTCGATTTACAA
