>Addgene plasmid #142750 | TFORF1200 | depositor partial sequence | sequence record 280389 | Barcode
TATATACCGGTCCTCGATTTACAA
